Addgene plasmid #229933: AiP15290 - pAAV-AiE0456m-minBG-iCre(R297T)-BGHpA (Alias: CN5290)
Purpose: AiE0456m is an enhancer sequence, designed to drive AAV-mediated transgene expression in specific brain cell types
Depositing lab: Allen Institute for Brain Science & Jonathan Ting. Depositing organization: Allen Institute. Publication: A suite of enhancer AAVs and transgenic mouse lines for genetic access to cortical cell types. Ben-Simon Y, Hooper M, Narayan S, Daigle TL, Dwivedi D, Way SW, Oster A, Stafford DA, Mich JK, Taormina MJ, Martinez RA, Opitz-Araya X, Roth JR, Alexander JR, Allen S, Amster A, Arbuckle J, Ayala A, Baker PM, Bakken TE, Barcelli T, Barta S, Bendrick J, Bertagnolli D, Bielstein C, Bishwakarma P, Bowlus J, Boyer G, Brouner K, Casian B, Casper T, Chakka AB, Chakrabarty R, Chance RK, Chavan S, Clark M, Colbert K, Collman F, Daniel S, Departee M, DiValentin P, Donadio N, Dotson N, Egdorf T, Fliss T, Gabitto M, Garcia J, Gary A, Gasperini M, Gloe J, Goldy J, Gore BB, Graybuck L, Greisman N, Haeseleer F, Halterman C, Haradon Z, Hastings SD, Helback O, Ho W, Hockemeyer D, Huang C, Huff S, Hunker A, Johansen N, Jones D, Juneau Z, Kalmbach B, Kannan M, Khem S, Kussick E, Kutsal R, Larsen R, Lee C, Lee AY, Leibly M, Lenz GH, Li S, Liang E, Lusk N, Madigan Z, Malloy J, Malone J, McCue R, Melchor J, Mollenkopf T, Moosman S, Morin E, Newman D, Ng L, Ngo K, Omstead V, Otto S, Oyama A, Pena N, Pham T, Phillips E, Pom CA, Potekhina L, Ransford S, Ray PL, Rette D, Reynoldson C, Rimorin C, Rocha D, Ruiz A, Sanchez REA, Sawyer L, Sedeno-Cortes A, Sevigny JP, Shapovalova N, Shepard N, Shulga L, Sigler AR, Siverts L, Soliman S, Somasundaram S, Staats B, Stewart K, Szelenyi E, Tieu M, Trader C, Tran A, van Velthoven CTJ, Walker M, Wang Y, Weed N, Wirthlin M, Wood T, Wynalda B, Yao Z, Zhou T, Ariza J, Dee N, Reding M, Ronellenfitch K, Mufti S, Sunkin SM, Smith KA, Esposito L, Waters J, Thyagarajan B, Yao S, Lein ES, Zeng H, Levi BP, Ngai J, Ting JT, Tasic B. Cell. 2025 May 16:S0092-8674(25)00513-6. doi: 10.1016/j.cell.2025.05.002. PubMed 40403729.
Backbone
  Vector backbone: rAAV
  Vector type: AAV
Growth in bacteria
  Bacterial resistance: Ampicillin, 100 μg/mL
  Growth temperature: 30°C
  Growth strain: NEB Stable
  Copy number: High Copy
Gene/Insert
  Gene/Insert name: iCre(R297T)
  Species: Synthetic
  Cloning method: Restriction Enzyme; 5′ cloning site Unknown (unknown if destroyed); 3′ cloning site Unknown (unknown if destroyed)
Terms and licenses: Academic/Nonprofit Terms; Industry Terms: Not Available to Industry
Depositor comments: Allen Institute plasmid alias: CN5290
How to cite: AiP15290 - pAAV-AiE0456m-minBG-iCre(R297T)-BGHpA (Alias: CN5290) was a gift from Allen Institute for Brain Science & Jonathan Ting (Addgene plasmid # 229933 ; http://n2t.net/addgene:229933 ; RRID:Addgene_229933)
