[The description below was written by a language model from this plasmid's Addgene catalogue record and pLannotate feature annotations shown in this document.]
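Description:
AiP15290 - pAAV-AiE0456m-minBG-iCre(R297T)-BGHpA (alias CN5290) is a 5,084-nt recombinant AAV transfer plasmid built to package an enhancer-driven Cre recombinase cassette into AAV particles for delivery to the brain. It is maintained in bacteria through a high-copy ColE1/pUC-type origin and selected with ampicillin via the bla gene and its native promoter. The backbone also carries an f1 phage origin and short remnants of pBR322 bom and rop sequences. AAV2 inverted terminal repeats flank the payload and provide the signals for genome replication and encapsidation. The automated annotation finds a complete ITR on the 3′ side but only two short fragments on the 5′ side. This may reflect the difficulty of sequencing or annotating these repeats rather than a real truncation; the record does not settle the point.

The name indicates that the expression cassette consists of the AiE0456m enhancer placed upstream of a minimal beta-globin promoter (minBG). Neither element is called out in the feature table, although the unannotated region between the 5′ ITR and the coding sequence is where they would be expected to lie. The minimal promoter has little activity on its own, so transcription depends on the enhancer, which is described as being designed to drive expression in specific brain cell types; the record does not state which types. The open reading frame is iCre(R297T), a synthetic codon-improved Cre carrying an R297T substitution, and it is terminated by the bovine growth hormone polyadenylation signal. The record does not explain the purpose of the mutation. Cre catalyses recombination between loxP sites, so the vector is suited to gaining cell-type-restricted genetic access, for example by activating Cre-dependent reporters or effectors in transgenic mice or co-delivered viruses. It belongs to a larger suite of enhancer AAV tools for cortical cell types.
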