Features (pLannotate 1.2.2; 12 found; start..end, strand, type, name):
     12..39      +  repeat_region  AAV2 ITR (fragment): inverted terminal repeat of adeno-associated virus serotype 2 inverted
     68..95      +  repeat_region  AAV2 ITR (fragment): inverted terminal repeat of adeno-associated virus serotype 2 inverted
   1053..2078    +  CDS            cre: RECR_BPP1 - Experimental evidence at protein level: Swiss-Prot protein existence level 1. Catalyzes site-specific recombination between two 34-base- pair LOXP sites. Its role is to maintain the phage genome as a monomeric unit-copy plasmid in the lysogenic state. From Escherichia phage P1 (Bacteriophage P1).
   2118..2229    +  polyA_signal   bGH poly(A) signal: bovine growth hormone polyadenylation signal
   2347..2487    +  repeat_region  AAV2 ITR: inverted terminal repeat of adeno-associated virus serotype 2 inverted
   2492..2543    -  misc_feature   bom (fragment): basis of mobility region from pBR322
   2562..3017    +  rep_origin     f1 ori (sequence partly withheld): f1 bacteriophage origin of replication; arrow indicates direction of (+) strand synthesis
   3018..3067    -  misc_feature   bom (fragment): basis of mobility region from pBR322
   3169..3204    -  CDS            rop (fragment): Rop protein, which maintains plasmids at low copy number; rop
   3299..3403    +  promoter       AmpR promoter: bla
   3404..4264    +  CDS            AmpR: β-lactamase; bla; confers resistance to ampicillin, carbenicillin, and related antibiotics
   4435..5023    +  rep_origin     ori: high-copy-number ColE1/pMB1/pBR322/pUC origin of replication
>Addgene plasmid #229933 | AiP15290 - pAAV-AiE0456m-minBG-iCre(R297T)-BGHpA (Alias: CN5290) | addgene full sequence | sequence record 459691 | Addgene NGS Result
CCTGCAGGCAGCTGCGCGCTCGCTCGCTCACTGAGGCCGCCCGGGCGTCGGGCGACCTTTGGTCGCCCGG
CCTCAGTGAGCGAGCGAGCGCGCAGAGAGGGAGTGGCCAACTCCATCACTAGGGGTTCCTGCGGCCGCAC
GCGTTGGTTAGCACTATTTTGAATGGACACTTCTATAAAATTTGTTTTAAAAACAATATGGAAGAGTCAT
AAGATGTCTGGGCACAGTGCCCCAGTCAACTCATCAATGGGATTCTGGAATCCAAAGGTTATATGGTGTA
AAAACACAGAGAGCAAAATGCACAAGGATCTTCATAGAACCATAATTTTTAAAAAGCAAACACTTCCCCC
AAAGGAGCATGTAAGACAACTTGAAGGTATTAAAATGGGATTGTGGTTTTATTAGTTAGAGAACATCATG
CAAATTATATTATCTAGGCATTATAATGCAAACTTTAAAAGGAAATGCTCATTATGTAATGTTAAGTGAA
AAAAATCAGGCCATAAAATGAAATGTGCATTATGCATGCATATGATGAAAAGACAAGAAATAGATAAGAA
TATGCAGAAATACAAATAGTTGGCTGTGGTGTGGGCTTCTGGCTTGTTTTCTGTTTTAAAGCCATTACAT
CATCTTTCCAATGACAAACTACATTTTAAGTTATTGAAAACAAAATCTCGTTAGCCTTGTCCTTGCATAA
ATTCCCAGAGAACACATTATTCTTGTTCCCTTCTACCTCTGCTACTTGTCTTTGATTTGGACCTGCTCCA
CCTCCTCTTACTTTTCAGTCCTGAACTAGATGGAAAAAAGAAATAGACCCTCAGGAAACAAGGAAGCAAA
ACCACCCAACTGTGTGGAAGCCGTGCATTCAAGCTGCAAACGAGTGGAGTGGCTTCAATACCTTAACTTA
TCCCCATTGTTGCAAAGGGAGACCCAGAGAGCTCGGGCTGGGCATAAAAGTCAGGGCAGAGCCATCTATT
GCTTACATTTGCTTCTGGGATCCAGATCTTTCGAAGCTAGCCACCATGGTGCCCAAGAAGAAGAGGAAAG
TCTCCAACCTGCTGACTGTGCACCAAAACCTGCCTGCCCTCCCTGTGGATGCCACCTCTGATGAAGTCAG
GAAGAACCTGATGGACATGTTCAGGGACAGGCAGGCCTTCTCTGAACACACCTGGAAGATGCTCCTGTCT
GTGTGCAGATCCTGGGCTGCCTGGTGCAAGCTGAACAACAGGAAATGGTTCCCTGCTGAACCTGAGGATG
TGAGGGACTACCTCCTGTACCTGCAAGCCAGAGGCCTGGCTGTGAAGACCATCCAACAGCACCTGGGCCA
GCTCAACATGCTGCACAGGAGATCTGGCCTGCCTCGCCCTTCTGACTCCAATGCTGTGTCCCTGGTGATG
AGGAGAATCAGAAAGGAGAATGTGGATGCTGGGGAGAGAGCCAAGCAGGCCCTGGCCTTTGAACGCACTG
ACTTTGACCAAGTCAGATCCCTGATGGAGAACTCTGACAGATGCCAGGACATCAGGAACCTGGCCTTCCT
GGGCATTGCCTACAACACCCTGCTGCGCATTGCCGAAATTGCCAGAATCAGAGTGAAGGACATCTCCCGC
ACCGATGGTGGGAGAATGCTGATCCACATTGGCAGGACCAAGACCCTGGTGTCCACAGCTGGTGTGGAGA
AGGCCCTGTCCCTGGGGGTTACCAAGCTGGTGGAGAGATGGATCTCTGTGTCTGGTGTGGCTGATGACCC
CAACAACTACCTGTTCTGCCGGGTCAGAAAGAATGGTGTGGCTGCCCCTTCTGCCACCTCCCAACTGTCC
ACCCGGGCCCTGGAAGGGATCTTTGAGGCCACCCACCGCCTGATCTATGGTGCCAAGGATGACTCTGGGC
AGAGATACCTGGCCTGGTCTGGCCACTCTGCCAGAGTGGGTGCTGCCACCGACATGGCCAGGGCTGGTGT
GTCCATCCCTGAAATCATGCAGGCTGGTGGCTGGACCAATGTGAACATTGTGATGAACTACATCAGAAAC
CTGGACTCTGAGACTGGGGCCATGGTGAGGCTGCTCGAAGATGGGGACTGAGGCGCGCCGAATTCAAGCT
TCTCGAGAGATCTTCGACTGTGCCTTCTAGTTGCCAGCCATCTGTTGTTTGCCCCTCCCCCGTGCCTTCC
TTGACCCTGGAAGGTGCCACTCCCACTGTCCTTTCCTAATAAAATGAGGAAATTGCATCGCATTGTCTGA
GTAGGTGTCATTCTATTCTGGGGGGTGGGGTGGGGCAGGACAGCAAGGGGGAGGATTGGGAAGACAATAG
CAGGCATGAGATCTCACGTGCGGACCGAGCGGCCGCAGGAACCCCTAGTGATGGAGTTGGCCACTCCCTC
TCTGCGCGCTCGCTCGCTCACTGAGGCCGGGCGACCAAAGGTCGCCCGACGCCCGGGCTTTGCCCGGGCG
GCCTCAGTGAGCGAGCGAGCGCGCAGCTGCCTGCAGGGGCGCCTGATGCGGTATTTTCTCCTTACGCATC
TGTGCGGTATTTCACACCGCATA
[95 nt withheld, positions 2544-2638]
T
[46 nt withheld, positions 2640-2685]
C
[141 nt withheld, positions 2687-2827]
CCTTTGACGTTGGAGTCCACGTTCTTT
[37 nt withheld, positions 2855-2891]
ACTCTATCTCGGGCTATTCTTTTGATTTATAAGGGATTTTGCCGATTTCGGTCTATTGGTTAAAAAATGA
GCTGATTTAACAAAAATTTAACGCGAATTTTAACAAAATATTAACGTTTACAATTTTATGGTGCACTCTC
AGTACAATCTGCTCTGATGCCGCATAGTTAAGCCAGCCCCGACACCCGCCAACACCCGCTGACGCGCCCT
GACGGGCTTGTCTGCTCCCGGCATCCGCTTACAGACAAGCTGTGACCGTCTCCGGGAGCTGCATGTGTCA
GAGGTTTTCACCGTCATCACCGAAACGCGCGAGACGAAAGGGCCTCGTGATACGCCTATTTTTATAGGTT
AATGTCATGATAATAATGGTTTCTTAGACGTCAGGTGGCACTTTTCGGGGAAATGTGCGCGGAACCCCTA
TTTGTTTATTTTTCTAAATACATTCAAATATGTATCCGCTCATGAGACAATAACCCTGATAAATGCTTCA
ATAATATTGAAAAAGGAAGAGTATGAGTATTCAACATTTCCGTGTCGCCCTTATTCCCTTTTTTGCGGCA
TTTTGCCTTCCTGTTTTTGCTCACCCAGAAACGCTGGTGAAAGTAAAAGATGCTGAAGATCAGTTGGGTG
CACGAGTGGGTTACATCGAACTGGATCTCAACAGCGGTAAGATCCTTGAGAGTTTTCGCCCCGAAGAACG
TTTTCCAATGATGAGCACTTTTAAAGTTCTGCTATGTGGCGCGGTATTATCCCGTATTGACGCCGGGCAA
GAGCAACTCGGTCGCCGCATACACTATTCTCAGAATGACTTGGTTGAGTACTCACCAGTCACAGAAAAGC
ATCTTACGGATGGCATGACAGTAAGAGAATTATGCAGTGCTGCCATAACCATGAGTGATAACACTGCGGC
CAACTTACTTCTGACAACGATCGGAGGACCGAAGGAGCTAACCGCTTTTTTGCACAACATGGGGGATCAT
GTAACTCGCCTTGATCGTTGGGAACCGGAGCTGAATGAAGCCATACCAAACGACGAGCGTGACACCACGA
TGCCTGTAGCAATGGCAACAACGTTGCGCAAACTATTAACTGGCGAACTACTTACTCTAGCTTCCCGGCA
ACAATTAATAGACTGGATGGAGGCGGATAAAGTTGCAGGACCACTTCTGCGCTCGGCCCTTCCGGCTGGC
TGGTTTATTGCTGATAAATCTGGAGCCGGTGAGCGTGGGTCTCGCGGTATCATTGCAGCACTGGGGCCAG
ATGGTAAGCCCTCCCGTATCGTAGTTATCTACACGACGGGGAGTCAGGCAACTATGGATGAACGAAATAG
ACAGATCGCTGAGATAGGTGCCTCACTGATTAAGCATTGGTAACTGTCAGACCAAGTTTACTCATATATA
CTTTAGATTGATTTAAAACTTCATTTTTAATTTAAAAGGATCTAGGTGAAGATCCTTTTTGATAATCTCA
TGACCAAAATCCCTTAACGTGAGTTTTCGTTCCACTGAGCGTCAGACCCCGTAGAAAAGATCAAAGGATC
TTCTTGAGATCCTTTTTTTCTGCGCGTAATCTGCTGCTTGCAAACAAAAAAACCACCGCTACCAGCGGTG
GTTTGTTTGCCGGATCAAGAGCTACCAACTCTTTTTCCGAAGGTAACTGGCTTCAGCAGAGCGCAGATAC
CAAATACTGTTCTTCTAGTGTAGCCGTAGTTAGGCCACCACTTCAAGAACTCTGTAGCACCGCCTACATA
CCTCGCTCTGCTAATCCTGTTACCAGTGGCTGCTGCCAGTGGCGATAAGTCGTGTCTTACCGGGTTGGAC
TCAAGACGATAGTTACCGGATAAGGCGCAGCGGTCGGGCTGAACGGGGGGTTCGTGCACACAGCCCAGCT
TGGAGCGAACGACCTACACCGAACTGAGATACCTACAGCGTGAGCTATGAGAAAGCGCCACGCTTCCCGA
AGGGAGAAAGGCGGACAGGTATCCGGTAAGCGGCAGGGTCGGAACAGGAGAGCGCACGAGGGAGCTTCCA
GGGGGAAACGCCTGGTATCTTTATAGTCCTGTCGGGTTTCGCCACCTCTGACTTGAGCGTCGATTTTTGT
GATGCTCGTCAGGGGGGCGGAGCCTATGGAAAAACGCCAGCAACGCGGCCTTTTTACGGTTCCTGGCCTT
TTGCTGGCCTTTTGCTCACATGT
